Addgene plasmid #124832: pCAGGS-mTagBFP2-T2A-dre
Purpose: Monomeric TagBFP2 and dre recombinase
Depositing lab: Mario Capecchi. Depositing organization: University of Utah.
Backbone
  Vector backbone: pCAGGS
  Vector type: Mammalian Expression
Growth in bacteria
  Bacterial resistance: Ampicillin, 100 μg/mL
  Growth temperature: 30°C
  Growth strain: DH10B
  Copy number: High Copy
Gene/Insert
  Gene/Insert name: mTagBFP2-T2A-dre
  Species: Synthetic
  Promoter: CAG
  Cloning method: Unknown
  Sequencing primers: 5′ pCAG-F
Resource information
  A portion of this plasmid was derived from a plasmid made by: mTagBFP2 is from Michael Davidson. dre is from Francis Stewart.
Terms and licenses: Academic/Nonprofit Terms; Industry Terms: Not Available to Industry
Depositor comments: In the NGS sequence, polymorphisms are present in a GC-rich region of the Chicken beta-actin promoter that do not affect the function of the plasmid.
How to cite: pCAGGS-mTagBFP2-T2A-dre was a gift from Mario Capecchi (Addgene plasmid # 124832 ; http://n2t.net/addgene:124832 ; RRID:Addgene_124832)
