[The description below was written by a language model from this plasmid's Addgene catalogue record and pLannotate feature annotations shown in this document.]
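Description:
pCAGGS-mTagBFP2-T2A-dre is a mammalian expression plasmid built on the pCAGGS backbone that co-expresses a blue fluorescent protein and the Dre site-specific recombinase from a single transcript. It is propagated in E. coli through a high-copy ColE1/pUC-type origin and selected with ampicillin via the β-lactamase gene and its native promoter. The backbone also carries remnants of lac regulatory sequence (lac promoter, operator, CAP site and short lacI fragments), as well as an SV40 origin of replication, which can support episomal amplification in cells that supply large T antigen, and an SV40 polyadenylation signal.

The expression cassette is driven by the CAG promoter, annotated here as its component parts: the CMV immediate-early enhancer, the chicken β-actin promoter and a chimeric chicken β-actin/rabbit β-globin intron, which together give strong, broadly active transcription in mammalian cells. The synthetic open reading frame begins with monomeric mTagBFP2, followed according to the record by a T2A self-cleaving peptide and the dre coding sequence, and the transcript is terminated by the rabbit β-globin poly(A) signal. The automated feature table annotates only mTagBFP2. The T2A and dre portions are not called, but the unannotated interval between mTagBFP2 and the poly(A) signal is where they would be expected to lie. Ribosomal skipping at T2A should yield separate fluorescent protein and recombinase, so blue fluorescence marks cells that received Dre. Dre recombines rox target sites and is orthogonal to Cre/loxP, so the plasmid suits transient delivery of Dre to cells carrying rox-flanked alleles or reporters, although the record does not state a specific application. The depositor notes that sequence polymorphisms in a GC-rich stretch of the chicken β-actin promoter do not affect function.
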