Features (pLannotate 1.2.2; 17 found; start..end, strand, type, name):
    138..1154    +  intron         chimeric intron: chimera between introns from chicken β-actin and rabbit β-globin
   1152..1208    +  CDS            HBB (fragment): HBB_LEPEU - Experimental evidence at protein level: Swiss-Prot protein existence level 1. Involved in oxygen transport from the lung to the various peripheral tissues. From Lepus europaeus (European hare).
   1212..1922    +  CDS            mTagBFP2: mTagBFP2 is a basic (constitutively fluorescent) blue fluorescent protein published in 2011, derived from Entacmaea quadricolor. It is reported to be a very rapidly-maturing monomer with very low acid sensitivity.
   3163..3218    +  polyA_signal   β-globin poly(A) signal: rabbit β-globin polyadenylation signal (Gil and Proudfoot, 1987)
   3603..3619    -  protein_bind   lac operator: The lac repressor binds to the lac operator to inhibit transcription in E. coli. This inhibition can be relieved by adding lactose or isopropyl-β-D-thiogalactopyranoside (IPTG). lac repressor encoded by lacI
   3627..3657    -  promoter       lac promoter: promoter for the E. coli lac operon
   3672..3693    -  protein_bind   CAP binding site: CAP binding activates transcription in the presence of cAMP. E. coli catabolite activator protein
   3706..3745    -  CDS            lacI (fragment): lac repressor; lacI; The lac repressor binds to the lac operator to inhibit transcription in E. coli. This inhibition can be relieved by adding lactose or isopropyl-β-D-thiogalactopyranoside (IPTG).
   3752..3774    +  promoter       SV40 promoter (fragment): SV40 enhancer and early promoter
   3798..3933    +  rep_origin     SV40 ori: SV40 origin of replication
   3953..4087    +  polyA_signal   SV40 poly(A) signal: SV40 polyadenylation signal
   4089..4143    -  CDS            lacI (fragment): lac repressor; lacI; The lac repressor binds to the lac operator to inhibit transcription in E. coli. This inhibition can be relieved by adding lactose or isopropyl-β-D-thiogalactopyranoside (IPTG).
   4326..4914    -  rep_origin     ori: high-copy-number ColE1/pMB1/pBR322/pUC origin of replication
   5085..5945    -  CDS            AmpR: β-lactamase; bla; confers resistance to ampicillin, carbenicillin, and related antibiotics
   5946..6050    -  promoter       AmpR promoter: bla
   6081..6460    +  enhancer       CMV enhancer: human cytomegalovirus immediate early enhancer
   6462..137     +  promoter       chicken β-actin promoter (across the origin): No description available
>Addgene plasmid #124832 | pCAGGS-mTagBFP2-T2A-dre | addgene full sequence | sequence record 247136 | Addgene NGS Result
GGCGGGGCGAGGGGCGGGGCGGGGCGAGGCGGAGAGGTGCGGCGGCAGCCAATCAGAGCGGCGCGCTCCG
AAAGTTTCCTTTTATGGCGAGGCGGCGGCGGCGGCGGCCCTATAAAAAGCGAAGCGCGCGGCGGGCGGGA
GTCGCTGCGCGCTGCCTTCGCCCCGTGCCCCGCTCCGCCGCCGCCTCGCGCCGCCCGCCCCGGCTCTGAC
TGACCGCGTTACTCCCACAGGTGAGCGGGCGGGACGGCCCTTCTCCTCCGGGCTGTAATTAGCGCTTGGT
TTAATGACGGCTTGTTTCTTTTCTGTGGCTGCGTGAAAGCCTTGAGGGGCTCCGGGAGGGCCCTTTGTGC
GGGGGGAGCGGCTCGGGGGGTGCGTGCGTGTGTGTGTGCGTGGGGAGCGCCGCGTGCGGCTCCGCGCTGC
CCGGCGGCTGTGAGCGCTGCGGGCGCGGCGCGGGGCTTTGTGCGCTCCGCAGTGTGCGCGAGGGGAGCGC
GGCCGGGGGCGGTGCCCCGCGGTGCGGGGGGGGCTGCGAGGGGAACAAAGGCTGCGTGCGGGGTGTGTGC
GTGGGGGGGTGAGCAGGGGGTGTGGGCGCGTCGGTCGGGCTGCAACCCCCCCTGCACCCCCCTCCCCGAG
TTGCTGAGCACGGCCCGGCTTCGGGTGCGGGGCTCCGTACGGGGCGTGGCGCGGGGCTCGCCGTGCCGGG
CGGGGGGTGGCGGCAGGTGGGGGTGCCGGGCGGGGCGGGGCCGCCTCGGGCCGGGGAGGGCTCGGGGGAG
GGGCGCGGCGGCCCCCGGAGCGCCGGCGGCTGTCGAGGCGCGGCGAGCCGCAGCCATTGCCTTTTATGGT
AATCGTGCGAGAGGGCGCAGGGACTTCCTTTGTCCCAAATCTGTGCGGAGCCGAAATCTGGGAGGCGCCG
CCGCACCCCCTCTAGCGGGCGCGGGGCGAAGCGGTGCGGCGCCGGCAGGAAGGAAATGGGCGGGGAGGGC
CTTCGTGCGTCGCCGCGCCGCCGTCCCCTTCTCCCTCTCCAGCCTCGGGGCTGTCCGCGGGGGGACGGCT
GCCTTCGGGGGGGACGGGGCAGGGCGGGGTTCGGCTTCTGGCGTGTGACCGGCGGCTCTAGAGCCTCTGC
TAACCATGTTCATGCCTTCTTCTTTTTCCTACAGCTCCTGGGCAACGTGCTGGTTATTGTGCTGTCTCAT
CATTTTGGCAAAGAATTCGCCATGGTGTCTAAGGGCGAAGAGCTGATTAAGGAGAACATGCACATGAAGC
TGTACATGGAGGGCACCGTGGACAACCATCACTTCAAGTGCACATCCGAGGGCGAAGGCAAGCCCTACGA
GGGCACCCAGACCATGAGAATCAAGGTGGTCGAGGGCGGCCCTCTCCCCTTCGCCTTCGACATCCTGGCT
ACTAGCTTCCTCTACGGCAGCAAGACCTTCATCAACCACACCCAGGGCATCCCCGACTTCTTCAAGCAGT
CCTTCCCTGAGGGCTTCACATGGGAGAGAGTCACCACATACGAAGACGGGGGCGTGCTGACCGCTACCCA
GGACACCAGCCTCCAGGACGGCTGCCTCATCTACAACGTCAAGATCAGAGGGGTGAACTTCACATCCAAC
GGCCCTGTGATGCAGAAGAAAACACTCGGCTGGGAGGCCTTCACCGAGACGCTGTACCCCGCTGACGGCG
GCCTGGAAGGCAGAAACGACATGGCCCTGAAGCTCGTGGGCGGGAGCCATCTGATCGCAAACGCCAAGAC
CACATATAGATCCAAGAAACCCGCTAAGAACCTCAAGATGCCTGGCGTCTACTATGTGGACTACAGACTG
GAAAGAATCAAGGAGGCCAACAACGAGACCTACGTCGAGCAGCACGAGGTGGCAGTGGCCAGATACTGCG
ACCTCCCTAGCAAACTGGGGCACAAGCTTAATGGCGGCTCCGGCGGCCGCTCCGAGGGCCGCGGCTCCCT
GCTGACCTGCGGCGACGTGGAGGAGAACCCCGGCCCCGCCCCCGGCTCCACCATGGGTGCTAGCGAGCTG
ATCATCTCTGGCTCCTCTGGAGGATTCCTGAGGAACATCGGCAAGGAGTACCAGGAGGCTGCTGAGAACT
TCATGAGATTCATGAATGACCAGGGAGCCTACGCCCCTAACACCCTGAGAGACCTGAGGCTGGTGTTCCA
CTCCTGGGCTAGATGGTGCCACGCTAGACAGCTGGCCTGGTTCCCTATCTCTCCTGAGATGGCTAGGGAG
TACTTCCTTCAGCTGCACGATGCTGACCTGGCCTCTACCACCATCGACAAGCACTACGCCATGCTGAACA
TGCTGCTGTCCCACTGTGGCCTGCCTCCTCTGTCTGATGACAAGTCTGTGAGCCTGGCCATGAGGAGAAT
CCGGAGAGAGGCTGCCACCGAGAAGGGAGAGAGAACCGGCCAGGCCATCCCTCTGAGATGGGATGACCTG
AAGCTGCTGGATGTGCTGCTGTCTAGATCTGAGAGACTGGTGGACCTGAGGAATAGGGCCTTCCTGTTTG
TGGCCTACAACACCCTGATGAGGATGTCTGAGATCTCTAGGATCAGAGTGGGAGACCTGGACCAGACCGG
AGACACCGTGACCCTGCACATCTCCCACACCAAGACCATCACCACCGCTGCTGGCCTGGACAAAGTGCTG
TCTAGGAGGACCACCGCTGTGCTGAATGACTGGCTGGATGTGTCTGGCCTGAGAGAGCACCCTGACGCTG
TGCTGTTCCCTCCTATCCACCGGAGCAACAAGGCTAGGATCACCACCACCCCTCTGACCGCCCCTGCCAT
GGAGAAGATTTTTAGCGATGCCTGGGTGCTGCTGAACAAGAGGGATGCCACCCCTAACAAGGGCCGCTAC
CGGACCTGGACCGGCCACTCTGCTAGAGTGGGAGCTGCCATCGACATGGCTGAGAAGCAAGTGTCCATGG
TGGAGATCATGCAGGAGGGCACCTGGAAAAAGCCTGAGACACTGATGAGATACCTGAGGAGGGGAGGAGT
GTCTGTGGGAGCCAACTCTAGGCTGATGGACTCCGCTAGCGGCGCCGGTCCTAAGAAGAAGAGGAAAGTG
TGATAAGGCGCGCCGGATCTTTTTCCCTCTGCCAAAAATTATGGGGACATCATGAAGCCCCTTGAGCATC
TGACTTCTGGCTAATAAAGGAAATTTATTTTCATTGCAATAGTGTGTTGGAATTTTTTGTGTCTCTCACT
CGGAAGGACATATGGGAGGGCAAATCATTTAAAACATCAGAATGAGTATTTGGTTTAGAGTTTGGCAACA
TATGCCCATATGCTGGCTGCCATGAACAAAGGTTGGCTATAAAGAGGTCATCAGTATATGAAACAGCCCC
CTGCTGTCCATTCCTTATTCCATAGAAAAGCCTTGACTTGAGGTTAGATTTTTTTTATATTTTGTTTTGT
GTTATTTTTTTCTTTAACATCCCTAAAATTTTCCTTACATGTTTTACTAGCCAGATTTTTCCTCCTCTCC
TGACTACTCCCAGTCATAGCTGTCCCTCTTCTCTTATGGAGATCCCTCGACCTGCAGCCCAAGCTTGGCG
TAATCATGGTCATAGCTGTTTCCTGTGTGAAATTGTTATCCGCTCACAATTCCACACAACATACGAGCCG
GAAGCATAAAGTGTAAAGCCTGGGGTGCCTAATGAGTGAGCTAACTCACATTAATTGCGTTGCGCTCACT
GCCCGCTTTCCAGTCGGGAAACCTGTCGTGCCAGCGGATCCGCATCTCAATTAGTCAGCAACCATAGTCC
CGCCCCTAACTCCGCCCATCCCGCCCCTAACTCCGCCCAGTTCCGCCCATTCTCCGCCCCATGGCTGACT
AATTTTTTTTATTTATGCAGAGGCCGAGGCCGCCTCGGCCTCTGAGCTATTCCAGAAGTAGTGAGGAGGC
TTTTTTGGAGGCCTAGGCTTTTGCAAAAAGCTAACTTGTTTATTGCAGCTTATAATGGTTACAAATAAAG
CAATAGCATCACAAATTTCACAAATAAAGCATTTTTTTCACTGCATTCTAGTTGTGGTTTGTCCAAACTC
ATCAATGTATCTTATCATGTCTGGATCCGCTGCATTAATGAATCGGCCAACGCGCGGGGAGAGGCGGTTT
GCGTATTGGGCGCTCTTCCGCTTCCTCGCTCACTGACTCGCTGCGCTCGGTCGTTCGGCTGCGGCGAGCG
GTATCAGCTCACTCAAAGGCGGTAATACGGTTATCCACAGAATCAGGGGATAACGCAGGAAAGAACATGT
GAGCAAAAGGCCAGCAAAAGGCCAGGAACCGTAAAAAGGCCGCGTTGCTGGCGTTTTTCCATAGGCTCCG
CCCCCCTGACGAGCATCACAAAAATCGACGCTCAAGTCAGAGGTGGCGAAACCCGACAGGACTATAAAGA
TACCAGGCGTTTCCCCCTGGAAGCTCCCTCGTGCGCTCTCCTGTTCCGACCCTGCCGCTTACCGGATACC
TGTCCGCCTTTCTCCCTTCGGGAAGCGTGGCGCTTTCTCATAGCTCACGCTGTAGGTATCTCAGTTCGGT
GTAGGTCGTTCGCTCCAAGCTGGGCTGTGTGCACGAACCCCCCGTTCAGCCCGACCGCTGCGCCTTATCC
GGTAACTATCGTCTTGAGTCCAACCCGGTAAGACACGACTTATCGCCACTGGCAGCAGCCACTGGTAACA
GGATTAGCAGAGCGAGGTATGTAGGCGGTGCTACAGAGTTCTTGAAGTGGTGGCCTAACTACGGCTACAC
TAGAAGAACAGTATTTGGTATCTGCGCTCTGCTGAAGCCAGTTACCTTCGGAAAAAGAGTTGGTAGCTCT
TGATCCGGCAAACAAACCACCGCTGGTAGCGGTGGTTTTTTTGTTTGCAAGCAGCAGATTACGCGCAGAA
AAAAAGGATCTCAAGAAGATCCTTTGATCTTTTCTACGGGGTCTGACGCTCAGTGGAACGAAAACTCACG
TTAAGGGATTTTGGTCATGAGATTATCAAAAAGGATCTTCACCTAGATCCTTTTAAATTAAAAATGAAGT
TTTAAATCAATCTAAAGTATATATGAGTAAACTTGGTCTGACAGTTACCAATGCTTAATCAGTGAGGCAC
CTATCTCAGCGATCTGTCTATTTCGTTCATCCATAGTTGCCTGACTCCCCGTCGTGTAGATAACTACGAT
ACGGGAGGGCTTACCATCTGGCCCCAGTGCTGCAATGATACCGCGAGACCCACGCTCACCGGCTCCAGAT
TTATCAGCAATAAACCAGCCAGCCGGAAGGGCCGAGCGCAGAAGTGGTCCTGCAACTTTATCCGCCTCCA
TCCAGTCTATTAATTGTTGCCGGGAAGCTAGAGTAAGTAGTTCGCCAGTTAATAGTTTGCGCAACGTTGT
TGCCATTGCTACAGGCATCGTGGTGTCACGCTCGTCGTTTGGTATGGCTTCATTCAGCTCCGGTTCCCAA
CGATCAAGGCGAGTTACATGATCCCCCATGTTGTGCAAAAAAGCGGTTAGCTCCTTCGGTCCTCCGATCG
TTGTCAGAAGTAAGTTGGCCGCAGTGTTATCACTCATGGTTATGGCAGCACTGCATAATTCTCTTACTGT
CATGCCATCCGTAAGATGCTTTTCTGTGACTGGTGAGTACTCAACCAAGTCATTCTGAGAATAGTGTATG
CGGCGACCGAGTTGCTCTTGCCCGGCGTCAATACGGGATAATACCGCGCCACATAGCAGAACTTTAAAAG
TGCTCATCATTGGAAAACGTTCTTCGGGGCGAAAACTCTCAAGGATCTTACCGCTGTTGAGATCCAGTTC
GATGTAACCCACTCGTGCACCCAACTGATCTTCAGCATCTTTTACTTTCACCAGCGTTTCTGGGTGAGCA
AAAACAGGAAGGCAAAATGCCGCAAAAAAGGGAATAAGGGCGACACGGAAATGTTGAATACTCATACTCT
TCCTTTTTCAATATTATTGAAGCATTTATCAGGGTTATTGTCTCATGAGCGGATACATATTTGAATGTAT
TTAGAAAAATAAACAAATAGGGGTTCCGCGCACATTTCCCCGAAAAGTGCCACCTGGGTCGACATTGATT
ATTGACTAGTTATTAATAGTAATCAATTACGGGGTCATTAGTTCATAGCCCATATATGGAGTTCCGCGTT
ACATAACTTACGGTAAATGGCCCGCCTGGCTGACCGCCCAACGACCCCCGCCCATTGACGTCAATAATGA
CGTATGTTCCCATAGTAACGCCAATAGGGACTTTCCATTGACGTCAATGGGTGGAGTATTTACGGTAAAC
TGCCCACTTGGCAGTACATCAAGTGTATCATATGCCAAGTACGCCCCCTATTGACGTCAATGACGGTAAA
TGGCCCGCCTGGCATTATGCCCAGTACATGACCTTATGGGACTTTCCTACTTGGCAGTACATCTACGTAT
TAGTCATCGCTATTACCATGGTCGAGGTGAGCCCCACGTTCTGCTTCACTCTCCCCATCTCCCCCCCCTC
CCCACCCCCAATTTTGTATTTATTTATTTTTTAATTATTTTGTGCAGCGATGGGGGCGGGGGGGGGGGGG
GGGGCCAGGCGGGGCGG
